>Addgene plasmid #142572 | TFORF0248 | addgene full sequence | sequence record 454983 | Addgene NGS Result
TTAATGTAGTCTTATGCAATACTCTTGTAGTCTTGCAACATGGTAACGATGAGTTAGCAACATGCCTTAC
AAGGAGAGAAAAAGCACCGTGCATGCCGATTGGTGGAAGTAAGGTGGTACGATCGTGCCTTATTAGGAAG
GCAACAGACGGGTCTGACATGGATTGGACGAACCACTGAATTGCCGCATTGCAGAGATATTGTATTTAAG
TGCCTAGCTCGATACATAAACGGGTCTCTCTGGTTAGACCAGATCTGAGCCTGGGAGCTCTCTGGCTAAC
TAGGGAACCCACTGCTTAAGCCTCAATAAAGCTTGCCTTGAGTGCTTCAAGTAGTGTGTGCCCGTCTGTT
GTGTGACTCTGGTAACTAGAGATCCCTCAGACCCTTTTAGTCAGTGTGGAAAATCTCTAGCAGTGGCGCC
CGAACAGGGACTTGAAAGCGAAAGGGAAACCAGAGGAGCTCTCTCGACGCAGGACTCGGCTTGCTGAAGC
GCGCACGGCAAGAGGCGAGGGGCGGCGACTGGTGAGTACGCCAAAAATTTTGACTAGCGGAGGCTAGAAG
GAGAGAGATGGGTGCGAGAGCGTCAGTATTAAGCGGGGGAGAATTAGATCGCGATGGGAAAAAATTCGGT
TAAGGCCAGGGGGAAAGAAAAAATATAAATTAAAACATATAGTATGGGCAAGCAGGGAGCTAGAACGATT
CGCAGTTAATCCTGGCCTGTTAGAAACATCAGAAGGCTGTAGACAAATACTGGGACAGCTACAACCATCC
CTTCAGACAGGATCAGAAGAACTTAGATCATTATATAATACAGTAGCAACCCTCTATTGTGTGCATCAAA
GGATAGAGATAAAAGACACCAAGGAAGCTTTAGACAAGATAGAGGAAGAGCAAAACAAAAGTAAGACCAC
CGCACAGCAAGCGGCCGCTGATCTTCAGACCTGGAGGAGGAGATATGAGGGACAATTGGAGAAGTGAATT
ATATAAATATAAAGTAGTAAAAATTGAACCATTAGGAGTAGCACCCACCAAGGCAAAGAGAAGAGTGGTG
CAGAGAGAAAAAAGAGCAGTGGGAATAGGAGCTTTGTTCCTTGGGTTCTTGGGAGCAGCAGGAAGCACTA
TGGGCGCAGCGTCAATGACGCTGACGGTACAGGCCAGACAATTATTGTCTGGTATAGTGCAGCAGCAGAA
CAATTTGCTGAGGGCTATTGAGGCGCAACAGCATCTGTTGCAACTCACAGTCTGGGGCATCAAGCAGCTC
CAGGCAAGAATCCTGGCTGTGGAAAGATACCTAAAGGATCAACAGCTCCTGGGGATTTGGGGTTGCTCTG
GAAAACTCATTTGCACCACTGCTGTGCCTTGGAATGCTAGTTGGAGTAATAAATCTCTGGAACAGATTTG
GAATCACACGACCTGGATGGAGTGGGACAGAGAAATTAACAATTACACAAGCTTAATACACTCCTTAATT
GAAGAATCGCAAAACCAGCAAGAAAAGAATGAACAAGAATTATTGGAATTAGATAAATGGGCAAGTTTGT
GGAATTGGTTTAACATAACAAATTGGCTGTGGTATATAAAATTATTCATAATGATAGTAGGAGGCTTGGT
AGGTTTAAGAATAGTTTTTGCTGTACTTTCTATAGTGAATAGAGTTAGGCAGGGATATTCACCATTATCG
TTTCAGACCCACCTCCCAACCCCGAGGGGACCCATGCATTGCATCTCAATTAGTCAGCAACCAGGTGTGG
AAAGTCCCCAGGCTCCCCAGCAGGCAGAAGTATGCAAAGCATGCGTCTCAATTAGTCAGCAACCATAGTC
CCGCCCCTAACTCCGCCCATCCCGCCCCTAACTCCGCCCAGTTCCGCCCATTCTCCGCCCCATGGCTGAC
TAATTTTTTTTATTTATGCAGAGGCCGAGGCCGCCTCGGCCTCTGAGCTATTCCAGAAGTAGTGAGGAGG
CTTTTTTGGAGGCCTAGGCTTTTGCAAAAAGCTTTCTAGAGGTACCACCGGAGCTTACCATGACCGAGTA
CAAGCCCACGGTGCGCCTCGCCACCCGCGACGACGTCCCCAGGGCCGTACGCACCCTCGCCGCCGCGTTC
GCCGACTACCCCGCCACGCGCCACACCGTCGATCCGGACCGCCACATCGAGCGGGTCACCGAGCTGCAAG
AACTCTTCCTCACGCGCGTCGGGCTCGACATCGGCAAGGTGTGGGTCGCGGACGACGGCGCCGCCGTGGC
GGTCTGGACCACGCCGGAGAGCGTCGAAGCGGGGGCGGTGTTCGCCGAGATCGGCCCGCGCATGGCCGAG
TTGAGCGGTTCCCGGCTGGCCGCGCAGCAACAGATGGAAGGCCTCCTGGCGCCGCACCGGCCCAAGGAGC
CCGCGTGGTTCCTGGCCACCGTCGGCGTCTCGCCCGACCACCAGGGCAAGGGTCTGGGCAGCGCCGTCGT
GCTCCCCGGAGTGGAGGCGGCCGAGCGCGCCGGGGTGCCCGCCTTCCTGGAGACCTCCGCGCCCCGCAAC
CTCCCCTTCTACGAGCGGCTCGGCTTCACCGTCACCGCCGACGTCGAGGTGCCCGAAGGACCGCGCACCT
GGTGCATGACCCGCAAGCCCGGTGCCAGTTAACGAATTCTAGATCTTGAGACAAATGGCAGTATTCATCC
ACAATTTTAAAAGAAAAGGGGGGATTGGGGGGTACAGTGCAGGGGAAAGAATAGTAGACATAATAGCAAC
AGACATACAAACTAAAGAATTACAAAAACAAATTACAAAAATTCAAAATTTTCGGGTTTATTACAGGGAC
AGCAGAGATCCACTTTGGCGCCGGCTCGAGGCCTGCAGGTGCAAAGATGGATAAAGTTTTAAACAGAGAG
GAATCTTTGCAGCTAATGGACCTTCTAGGTCTTGAAAGGAGTGGGAATTGGCTCCGGTGCCCGTCAGTGG
GCAGAGCGCACATCGCCCACAGTCCCCGAGAAGTTGGGGGGAGGGGTCGGCAATTGAACCGGTGCCTAGA
GAAGGTGGCGCGGGGTAAACTGGGAAAGTGATGTCGTGTACTGGCTCCGCCTTTTTCCCGAGGGTGGGGG
AGAACCGTATATAAGTGCAGTAGTCGCCGTGAACGTTCTTTTTCGCAACGGGTTTGCCGCCAGAACACAG
GTAAGTGCCGTGTGTGGTTCCCGCGGGCCTGGCCTCTTTACGGGTTATGGCCCTTGCGTGCCTTGAATTA
CTTCCACCTGGCTGCAGTACGTGATTCTTGATCCCGAGCTTCGGGTTGGAAGTGGGTGGGAGAGTTCGAG
GCCTTGCGCTTAAGGAGCCCCTTCGCCTCGTGCTTGAGTTGAGGCCTGGCCTGGGCGCTGGGGCCGCCGC
GTGCGAATCTGGTGGCACCTTCGCGCCTGTCTCGCTGCTTTCGATAAGTCTCTAGCCATTTAAAATTTTT
GATGACCTGCTGCGACGCTTTTTTTCTGGCAAGATAGTCTTGTAAATGCGGGCCAAGATCTGCACACTGG
TATTTCGGTTTTTGGGGCCGCGGGCGGCGACGGGGCCCGTGCGTCCCAGCGCACATGTTCGGCGAGGCGG
GGCCTGCGAGCGCGGCCACCGAGAATCGGACGGGGGTAGTCTCAAGCTGGCCGGCCTGCTCTGGTGCCTG
GCCTCGCGCCGCCGTGTATCGCCCCGCCCTGGGCGGCAAGGCTGGCCCGGTCGGCACCAGTTGCGTGAGC
GGAAAGATGGCCGCTTCCCGGCCCTGCTGCAGGGAGCTCAAAATGGAGGACGCGGCGCTCGGGAGAGCGG
GCGGGTGAGTCACCCACACAAAGGAAAAGGGCCTTTCCGTCCTCAGCCGTCGCTTCATGTGACTCCACGG
AGTACCGGGCGCCGTCCAGGCACCTCGATTAGTTCTCGAGCTTTTGGAGTACGTCGTCTTTAGGTTGGGG
GGAGGGGTTTTATGCGATGGAGTTTCCCCACACTGAGTGGGTGGAGACTGAAGTTAGGCCAGCTTGGCAC
TTGATGTAATTCTCCTTGGAATTTGCCCTTTTTGAGTTTGGATCTTGGTTCATTCTCAAGCCTCAGACAG
TGGTTCAAAGTTTTTTTCTTCCATTTCAGGTGTCGTGAGGCTAGCACCGCCACCATGAATACCAAGGACA
CCACCGAGGTTGCTGAAAACAGCCACCACCTGAAGATCTTTCTCCCCAAGAAGCTGCTGGAGTGTCTTCC
TCGCTGCCCGCTGCTGCCTCCAGAGAGGCTACGGTGGAATACAAATGAGGAGATTGCATCCTACCTGATC
ACCTTTGAGAAGCATGATGAGTGGCTGTCTTGTGCCCCAAAGACAAGGCCTCAGAATGGCTCCATCATCC
TCTACAATCGCAAGAAGGTGAAATATCGGAAGGATGGTTACCTCTGGAAGAAGCGGAAGGATGGGAAGAC
CACCCGAGAGGACCACATGAAGCTGAAGGTCCAGGGCATGGAGTGTCTCTATGGCTGCTACGTTCACTCT
TCCATCGTCCCCACATTCCATCGGCGCTGCTACTGGCTGCTCCAGAACCCTGACATCGTCCTTGTGCACT
ACCTGAACGTCCCAGCCCTGGAGGACTGTGGAAAGGGCTGCAGCCCCATCTTTTGTTCCATCAGCAGCGA
CCGTCGAGAGTGGCTGAAGTGGTCCCGGGAGGAGTTGTTGGGACAGCTGAAGCCCATGTTTCATGGCATC
AAGTGGAGCTGCGGGAATGGAACAGAAGAGTTCTCTGTAGAACACCTGGTGCAGCAGATTTTGGACACCC
ACCCAACCAAGCCTGCTCCCCGAACCCACGCCTGTCTCTGCAGTGGGGGGCTTGGTTCTGGGAGCCTTAC
CCACAAATGCAGCAGCACGAAACACCGCATCATCTCTCCCAAAGTGGAGCCCCGAGCTTTAACCCTGACC
TCTATCCCCCACGCTCACCCCCCAGAGCCTCCTCCACTGATAGCCCCACTTCCCCCAGAGCTCCCCAAGG
CACACACCTCCCCATCTTCTTCCTCTTCTTCCTCCTCATCAGGTTTTGCAGAGCCCCTAGAAATCAGACC
TAGCCCTCCCACTTCTCGAGGGGGTTCTTCAAGAGGAGGCACTGCTATCCTCCTCCTGACAGGACTGGAG
CAGCGGGCTGGAGGCTTGACGCCCACCAGGCACTTGGCTCCACAGGCTGATCCTAGGCCTTCCATGAGTT
TGGCAGTGGTTGTAGGCACTGAGCCTTCTGCCCCACCAGCTCCTCCCAGTCCTGCCTTTGACCCTGATCG
TTTTCTCAACAGCCCCCAGAGGGGCCAGACATATGGAGGGGGGCAGGGAGTAAGCCCAGACTTCCCCGAG
GCAGAGGCCGCTCATACCCCCTGTTCTGCCCTAGAGCCTGCTGCTGCCCTGGAGCCCCAGGCAGCTGCTC
GGGGTCCCCCACCACAGTCAGTAGCAGGTGGGAGAAGAGGAAACTGCTTCTTCATCCAAGATGATGACAG
TGGGGAGGAGCTCAAGGGTCACGGGGCTGCCCCACCCATACCTTCACCCCCTCCCTCACCCCCACCCTCA
CCTGCCCCCTTGGAGCCGTCAAGCAGGGTAGGAAGAGGAGAGGCCTTGTTTGGAGGACCTGTTGGGGCCA
GTGAACTGGAGCCCTTCAGTCTTTCATCATTCCCAGACCTTATGGGAGAACTCATCAGTGACGAAGCTCC
AAGCATCCCTGCTCCGACCCCCCAGCTGTCTCCTGCTCTTAGCACCATCACAGACTTCTCCCCAGAGTGG
TCCTACCCAGAGGGTGGGGTCAAGGTGCTCATCACAGGTCCTTGGACCGAAGCCGCCGAGCATTACTCCT
GTGTCTTTGATCACATCGCAGTGCCAGCCTCACTTGTCCAGCCTGGTGTCTTACGCTGCTACTGTCCCGC
CCATGAGGTAGGGCTGGTGTCTTTGCAGGTGGCAGGGCGGGAGGGGCCCCTTTCTGCTTCTGTGCTCTTT
GAGTATCGAGCCCGCCGATTCCTGTCTCTGCCTAGTACTCAACTTGACTGGCTGTCACTGGACGACAACC
AGTTCCGGATGTCCATACTAGAGCGACTGGAGCAGATGGAGAAGCGGATGGCAGAGATCGCAGCAGCTGG
GCAGGTGCCTTGCCAGGGTCCTGATGCTCCTCCAGTTCAGGATGAAGGCCAGGGGCCTGGGTTCGAAGCA
CGGGTAGTGGTCTTGGTAGAAAGCATGATCCCACGCTCCACCTGGAAGGGTCCTGAACGTCTGGCCCATG
GAAGCCCCTTCCGGGGCATGAGCCTTCTGCACCTGGCTGCTGCCCAGGGCTATGCCCGCCTCATCGAGAC
CCTGAGCCAGTGGCGGAGTGTGGAGACTGGAAGCTTGGACTTAGAGCAGGAGGTTGACCCGCTCAACGTG
GATCATTTCTCTTGCACCCCTCTGATGTGGGCTTGTGCCCTGGGACACCTGGAAGCTGCTGTGCTCCTTT
TCCGTTGGAACCGACAGGCACTGAGCATTCCCGACTCTCTGGGCCGTCTGCCATTGTCTGTGGCTCATTC
CCGGGGTCATGTGCGCCTTGCCCGCTGCCTTGAGGAACTACAGAGACAGGAGCCTTCGGTGGAGCCCCCA
TTTGCCCTATCGCCACCCTCCTCCAGCCCAGACACTGGTCTGAGCAGCGTCTCCTCGCCCTCGGAGCTGT
CGGATGGCACCTTTTCCGTCACGTCAGCCTATTCTAGTGCCCCAGATGGCAGTCCCCCCCCTGCACCTCT
GCCAGCCTCTGAGATGACTATGGAGGACATGGCCCCAGGCCAGCTTTCCTCTGGTGTCCCAGAAGCCCCC
CTACTCCTCATGGACTATGAGGCTACCAACTCCAAGGGGCCCCTCTCCTCCCTTCCTGCCCTCCCACCAG
CTTCAGATGATGGGGCTGCTCCAGAGGACGCTGACAGCCCACAGGCTGTGGATGTGATCCCGGTGGACAT
GATCTCACTAGCCAAGCAGATCATCGAAGCCACACCGGAGCGGATTAAACGAGAGGACTTCGTGGGGCTG
CCCGAGGCTGGAGCCTCAATGCGGGAGCGGACAGGGGCTGTGGGGCTCAGTGAGACCATGTCCTGGCTGG
CCAGCTACCTGGAGAATGTGGACCATTTCCCCAGCTCAACCCCTCCCAGCGAACTGCCCTTTGAGCGAGG
TCGCCTGGCTGTCCCTTCAGCACCCTCCTGGGCAGAGTTTCTCTCTGCATCCACCAGTGGCAAGATGGAA
AGTGATTTTGCCCTGCTGACACTATCAGATCACGAGCAGCGGGAACTGTATGAGGCTGCCCGAGTCATCC
AGACGGCCTTCCGAAAGTACAAGGGCCGGCGGCTGAAGGAGCAGCAGGAGGTAGCAGCAGCTGTAATCCA
GCGCTGTTACCGGAAGTACAAGCAGCTGACCTGGATTGCACTTAAGTTTGCACTCTATAAGAAGATGACC
CAGGCGGCCATCCTGATCCAGAGCAAGTTCCGAAGCTACTATGAACAGAAGCGATTTCAGCAGAGCCGCC
GAGCGGCTGTGCTCATCCAGCAGCACTACCGCTCCTACCGCCGCAGGCCCGGCCCTCCCCACCGGACTTC
GGCCACCCTGCCTGCCCGCAACAAAGGCTCCTTTCTCACCAAGAAGCAGGACCAGGCAGCCCGGAAGATC
ATGAGATTCCTGCGGCGCTGCCGACACAGGATGAGGGAACTGAAGCAGAACCAGGAGCTGGAAGGGCTTC
CCCAGCCGGGACTGGCCACATAGTAATGAACTAGTCCGTAACTTGAAAGTATTTCGATTTCTTGGCTTTA
TATATCTTGTGGAAAGGACGAGGTATAGGCCTTCAAACGCTAGCCACGCGTTAAGTCGACAATCAACCTC
TGGATTACAAAATTTGTGAAAGATTGACTGGTATTCTTAACTATGTTGCTCCTTTTACGCTATGTGGATA
CGCTGCTTTAATGCCTTTGTATCATGCTATTGCTTCCCGTATGGCTTTCATTTTCTCCTCCTTGTATAAA
TCCTGGTTGCTGTCTCTTTATGAGGAGTTGTGGCCCGTTGTCAGGCAACGTGGCGTGGTGTGCACTGTGT
TTGCTGACGCAACCCCCACTGGTTGGGGCATTGCCACCACCTGTCAGCTCCTTTCCGGGACTTTCGCTTT
CCCCCTCCCTATTGCCACGGCGGAACTCATCGCCGCCTGCCTTGCCCGCTGCTGGACAGGGGCTCGGCTG
TTGGGCACTGACAATTCCGTGGTGTTGTCGGGGAAATCATCGTCCTTTCCTTGGCTGCTCGCCTGTGTTG
CCACCTGGATTCTGCGCGGGACGTCCTTCTGCTACGTCCCTTCGGCCCTCAATCCAGCGGACCTTCCTTC
CCGCGGCCTGCTGCCGGCTCTGCGGCCTCTTCCGCGTCTTCGCCTTCGCCCTCAGACGAGTCGGATCTCC
CTTTGGGCCGCCTCCCCGCGTCGACTTTAAGACCAATGACTTACAAGGCAGCTGTAGATCTTAGCCACTT
TTTAAAAGAAAAGGGGGGACTGGAAGGGCTAATTCACTCCCAACGAAGACAAGATCTGCTTTTTGCTTGT
ACTGGGTCTCTCTGGTTAGACCAGATCTGAGCCTGGGAGCTCTCTGGCTAACTAGGGAACCCACTGCTTA
AGCCTCAATAAAGCTTGCCTTGAGTGCTTCAAGTAGTGTGTGCCCGTCTGTTGTGTGACTCTGGTAACTA
GAGATCCCTCAGACCCTTTTAGTCAGTGTGGAAAATCTCTAGCAGTACGTATAGTAGTTCATGTCATCTT
ATTATTCAGTATTTATAACTTGCAAAGAAATGAATATCAGAGAGTGAGAGGAACTTGTTTATTGCAGCTT
ATAATGGTTACAAATAAAGCAATAGCATCACAAATTTCACAAATAAAGCATTTTTTTCACTGCATTCTAG
TTGTGGTTTGTCCAAACTCATCAATGTATCTTATCATGTCTGGCTCTAGCTATCCCGCCCCTAACTCCGC
CCATCCCGCCCCTAACTCCGCCCAGTTCCGCCCATTCTCCGCCCCATGGCTGACTAATTTTTTTTATTTA
TGCAGAGGCCGAGGCCGCCTCGGCCTCTGAGCTATTCCAGAAGTAGTGAGGAGGCTTTTTTGGAGGCCTA
GGGACGTACCCAATTCGCCCTATAGTGAGTCGTATTACGCGCGCTCACTGGCCGTCGTTTTACAACGTCG
TGACTGGGAAAACCCTGGCGTTACCCAACTTAATCGCCTTGCAGCACATCCCCCTTTCGCCAGCTGGCGT
AATAGCGAAGAGGCCCGCACCGATCGCCCTTCCCAACAGTTGCGCAGCCTGAATGGCGAATGGG
[124 nt withheld, positions 9305-9428]
C
[91 nt withheld, positions 9430-9520]
A
[49 nt withheld, positions 9522-9570]
CCTTTGACGTTGGAGTCCACGTTCTTT
[37 nt withheld, positions 9598-9634]
ACCCTATCTCGGTCTATTCTTTTGATTTATAAGGGATTTTGCCGATTTCGGCCTATTGGTTAAAAAATGA
GCTGATTTAACAAAAATTTAACGCGAATTTTAACAAAATATTAACGCTTACAATTTAGGTGGCACTTTTC
GGGGAAATGTGCGCGGAACCCCTATTTGTTTATTTTTCTAAATACATTCAAATATGTATCCGCTCATGAG
ACAATAACCCTGATAAATGCTTCAATAATATTGAAAAAGGAAGAGTATGAGTATTCAACATTTCCGTGTC
GCCCTTATTCCCTTTTTTGCGGCATTTTGCCTTCCTGTTTTTGCTCACCCAGAAACGCTGGTGAAAGTAA
AAGATGCTGAAGATCAGTTGGGTGCACGAGTGGGTTACATCGAACTGGATCTCAACAGCGGTAAGATCCT
TGAGAGTTTTCGCCCCGAAGAACGTTTTCCAATGATGAGCACTTTTAAAGTTCTGCTATGTGGCGCGGTA
TTATCCCGTATTGACGCCGGGCAAGAGCAACTCGGTCGCCGCATACACTATTCTCAGAATGACTTGGTTG
AGTACTCACCAGTCACAGAAAAGCATCTTACGGATGGCATGACAGTAAGAGAATTATGCAGTGCTGCCAT
AACCATGAGTGATAACACTGCGGCCAACTTACTTCTGACAACGATCGGAGGACCGAAGGAGCTAACCGCT
TTTTTGCACAACATGGGGGATCATGTAACTCGCCTTGATCGTTGGGAACCGGAGCTGAATGAAGCCATAC
CAAACGACGAGCGTGACACCACGATGCCTGTAGCAATGGCAACAACGTTGCGCAAACTATTAACTGGCGA
ACTACTTACTCTAGCTTCCCGGCAACAATTAATAGACTGGATGGAGGCGGATAAAGTTGCAGGACCACTT
CTGCGCTCGGCCCTTCCGGCTGGCTGGTTTATTGCTGATAAATCTGGAGCCGGTGAGCGTGGGTCTCGCG
GTATCATTGCAGCACTGGGGCCAGATGGTAAGCCCTCCCGTATCGTAGTTATCTACACGACGGGGAGTCA
GGCAACTATGGATGAACGAAATAGACAGATCGCTGAGATAGGTGCCTCACTGATTAAGCATTGGTAACTG
TCAGACCAAGTTTACTCATATATACTTTAGATTGATTTAAAACTTCATTTTTAATTTAAAAGGATCTAGG
TGAAGATCCTTTTTGATAATCTCATGACCAAAATCCCTTAACGTGAGTTTTCGTTCCACTGAGCGTCAGA
CCCCGTAGAAAAGATCAAAGGATCTTCTTGAGATCCTTTTTTTCTGCGCGTAATCTGCTGCTTGCAAACA
AAAAAACCACCGCTACCAGCGGTGGTTTGTTTGCCGGATCAAGAGCTACCAACTCTTTTTCCGAAGGTAA
CTGGCTTCAGCAGAGCGCAGATACCAAATACTGTTCTTCTAGTGTAGCCGTAGTTAGGCCACCACTTCAA
GAACTCTGTAGCACCGCCTACATACCTCGCTCTGCTAATCCTGTTACCAGTGGCTGCTGCCAGTGGCGAT
AAGTCGTGTCTTACCGGGTTGGACTCAAGACGATAGTTACCGGATAAGGCGCAGCGGTCGGGCTGAACGG
GGGGTTCGTGCACACAGCCCAGCTTGGAGCGAACGACCTACACCGAACTGAGATACCTACAGCGTGAGCT
ATGAGAAAGCGCCACGCTTCCCGAAGGGAGAAAGGCGGACAGGTATCCGGTAAGCGGCAGGGTCGGAACA
GGAGAGCGCACGAGGGAGCTTCCAGGGGGAAACGCCTGGTATCTTTATAGTCCTGTCGGGTTTCGCCACC
TCTGACTTGAGCGTCGATTTTTGTGATGCTCGTCAGGGGGGCGGAGCCTATGGAAAAACGCCAGCAACGC
GGCCTTTTTACGGTTCCTGGCCTTTTGCTGGCCTTTTGCTCACATGTTCTTTCCTGCGTTATCCCCTGAT
TCTGTGGATAACCGTATTACCGCCTTTGAGTGAGCTGATACCGCTCGCCGCAGCCGAACGACCGAGCGCA
GCGAGTCAGTGAGCGAGGAAGCGGAAGAGCGCCCAATACGCAAACCGCCTCTCCCCGCGCGTTGGCCGAT
TCATTAATGCAGCTGGCACGACAGGTTTCCCGACTGGAAAGCGGGCAGTGAGCGCAACGCAATTAATGTG
AGTTAGCTCACTCATTAGGCACCCCAGGCTTTACACTTTATGCTTCCGGCTCGTATGTTGTGTGGAATTG
TGAGCGGATAACAATTTCACACAGGAAACAGCTATGACCATGATTACGCCAAGCGCGCAATTAACCCTCA
CTAAAGGGAACAAAAGCTGGAGCTGCAAGC
Features (pLannotate 1.2.2; 31 found; start..end, strand, type, name):
      5..231     +  promoter       RSV promoter: Rous sarcoma virus enhancer/promoter
    232..412     +  LTR            5' LTR (truncated): truncated 5' long terminal repeat (LTR) from HIV-1
    459..584     +  misc_feature   HIV-1 Ψ: packaging signal of human immunodeficiency virus type 1
    568..931     +  CDS            HIV-1 gag (fragment): gag protein from human immunodeficiency virus 1; gag
   1077..1310    +  misc_feature   RRE: The Rev response element (RRE) of HIV-1 allows for Rev-dependent mRNA export from the nucleus to the cytoplasm.
   1687..1713    +  CDS            Rev (fragment): human immunodeficiency virus 1 (HIV-1) Rev protein; rev; enhances nuclear export of unspliced and incompletely spliced viral mRNAs
   1720..1743    +  promoter       SV40 promoter (fragment): SV40 early promoter
   1744..1815    +  promoter       SV40 promoter (fragment): SV40 enhancer and early promoter
   1839..1974    +  rep_origin     SV40 ori: SV40 origin of replication
   2020..2616    +  CDS            PuroR (fragment): puromycin N-acetyltransferase; pac from Streptomyces; confers resistance to puromycin
   2665..2782    +  misc_feature   cPPT/CTS: central polypurine tract and central termination sequence of HIV-1
   2847..2913    +  CDS            small t antigen (fragment): SV40 (simian virus 40) small t antigen
   2920..4098    +  promoter       EF-1α promoter: strong constitutive promoter for human elongation factor EF-1α
   4115..7720    +  CDS            CAMTA2: CMTA2_HUMAN - Also known as KIAA0909. Experimental evidence at protein level: Swiss-Prot protein existence level 1. Transcription activator. May act as tumor suppressor. From Homo sapiens (Human).
   7736..7789    +  promoter       U6 promoter (fragment): RNA polymerase III promoter for human U6 snRNA
   7831..8419    +  misc_feature   WPRE: woodchuck hepatitis virus posttranscriptional regulatory element
   8470..8489    +  misc_feature   cPPT/CTS (fragment): central polypurine tract and central termination sequence of HIV-1
   8491..8724    +  LTR            3' LTR (ΔU3): self-inactivating 3' long terminal repeat (LTR) from HIV-1
   8802..8923    +  polyA_signal   SV40 poly(A) signal: SV40 polyadenylation signal
   8963..9098    +  rep_origin     SV40 ori: SV40 origin of replication
   9119..9137    -  promoter       T7 promoter: promoter for bacteriophage T7 RNA polymerase
   9145..9300    +  CDS            lacZα (fragment): LacZα fragment of β-galactosidase; lacZ fragment
   9305..9733    +  rep_origin     f1 ori (sequence partly withheld): f1 bacteriophage origin of replication; arrow indicates direction of (+) strand synthesis
   9786..9890    +  promoter       AmpR promoter: bla
   9891..10751   +  CDS            AmpR: β-lactamase; bla; confers resistance to ampicillin, carbenicillin, and related antibiotics
  10922..11510   +  rep_origin     ori: high-copy-number ColE1/pMB1/pBR322/pUC origin of replication
  11693..11785   +  CDS            lacI (fragment): lac repressor; lacI; The lac repressor binds to the lac operator to inhibit transcription in E. coli. This inhibition can be relieved by adding lactose or isopropyl-β-D-thiogalactopyranoside (IPTG).
  11798..11819   +  protein_bind   CAP binding site: CAP binding activates transcription in the presence of cAMP. E. coli catabolite activator protein
  11834..11864   +  promoter       lac promoter: promoter for the E. coli lac operon
  11868..11890   +  protein_bind   lac operator (fragment): The lac repressor binds to the lac operator to inhibit transcription in E. coli. This inhibition can be relieved by adding lactose or isopropyl-β-D-thiogalactopyranoside (IPTG). lac repressor encoded by lacI
  11933..11951   +  promoter       T3 promoter: promoter for bacteriophage T3 RNA polymerase
