[The description below was written by a language model from this plasmid's Addgene catalogue record and pLannotate feature annotations shown in this document.]
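Description:
TFORF0248 is a third-generation-style, self-inactivating lentiviral expression plasmid built on the pLX_TRC317 backbone and carrying the human transcription factor CAMTA2 (calmodulin-binding transcription activator 2). It belongs to a large barcoded transcription factor ORF collection in which each clone carries a unique 24-bp barcode, so that the overexpressed factor can be identified by sequencing in pooled screens. In bacteria the roughly 12 kb plasmid is maintained through a high-copy ColE1/pUC-type origin and selected with ampicillin via the bla gene. An f1 origin and remnants of a lac/lacZα cloning region with T7 and T3 promoters are also present in the backbone. The depositor notes that the plasmid can recombine, which is common for constructs with repeated LTR sequences.

The viral genome is transcribed in packaging cells from an RSV promoter fused to a truncated HIV-1 5' LTR, followed by the Ψ packaging signal with a gag fragment, the Rev response element for nuclear export of the unspliced genome, and a cPPT/CTS. It ends in a ΔU3 3' LTR that inactivates LTR promoter activity after integration, followed by an SV40 polyadenylation signal. Within this frame there are two cassettes. An SV40 early promoter/origin drives puromycin N-acetyltransferase for selecting transduced mammalian cells, and the constitutive EF-1α promoter drives the synthesized CAMTA2 ORF, with a WPRE downstream to enhance transcript stability and expression. The barcode is not annotated in the feature table. A short U6 promoter fragment lies between the ORF and the WPRE, but the record does not say what it is for. The construct is used for stable CAMTA2 overexpression, for example in directed differentiation screens.
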