Addgene plasmid #142572: TFORF0248
Purpose: Lentiviral vector for overexpressing transcription factor ORFs with unique 24-bp barcodes. Barcodes facilitate identification of transcription factors in pooled screens.
Depositing lab: Feng Zhang. Depositing organization: Broad Institute. Publication: A transcription factor atlas of directed differentiation. Joung J, Ma S, Tay T, Geiger-Schuller KR, Kirchgatterer PC, Verdine VK, Guo B, Arias-Garcia MA, Allen WE, Singh A, Kuksenko O, Abudayyeh OO, Gootenberg JS, Fu Z, Macrae RK, Buenrostro JD, Regev A, Zhang F. Cell. 2023 Jan 5;186(1):209-229.e26. doi: 10.1016/j.cell.2022.11.026. PubMed 36608654.
Backbone
  Vector backbone: pLX_TRC317
  Backbone manufacturer: Broad Institute Genetic Perturbation Platform
  Backbone size w/o insert (bp): 8264
  Vector type: Mammalian Expression, Lentiviral
  Selectable markers: Puromycin
Growth in bacteria
  Bacterial resistance: Ampicillin, 100 μg/mL
  Growth temperature: 30°C
  Growth strain: NEB Stable
  Copy number: High Copy
Gene/Insert
  Gene/Insert name: CAMTA2
  Species: H. sapiens (human)
  Insert size (bp): 3710
  Entrez Gene: CAMTA2
  Promoter: EF1a
  Cloning method: Unknown
  Sequencing primers: 5′ GGGTGGAGACTGAAGTTAGGCCAG; 3′ CACATAGCGTAAAAGGAGCAACATAG
Terms and licenses: Academic/Nonprofit Terms; Industry Terms: Not Available to Industry
Depositor comments: NM_015099,ENST00000348066 . The transcription factor ORF portion of this plasmid was synthesized by Genewiz. Please test multiple small colonies in case of plasmid recombination. To make this collection available in a timely manner, a portion of this collection was not fully sequenced by Addgene. If an Addgene verified full plasmid sequence is not available, please contact us prior to placing an order to request the full sequence.
How to cite: TFORF0248 was a gift from Feng Zhang (Addgene plasmid # 142572 ; http://n2t.net/addgene:142572 ; RRID:Addgene_142572)
