>Addgene plasmid #142572 | TFORF0248 | depositor partial sequence | sequence record 279854 | Insert
ACCGCCACCATGAATACCAAGGACACCACCGAGGTTGCTGAAAACAGCCACCACCTGAAGATCTTTCTCC
CCAAGAAGCTGCTGGAGTGTCTTCCTCGCTGCCCGCTGCTGCCTCCAGAGAGGCTACGGTGGAATACAAA
TGAGGAGATTGCATCCTACCTGATCACCTTTGAGAAGCATGATGAGTGGCTGTCTTGTGCCCCAAAGACA
AGGCCTCAGAATGGCTCCATCATCCTCTACAATCGCAAGAAGGTGAAATATCGGAAGGATGGTTACCTCT
GGAAGAAGCGGAAGGATGGGAAGACCACCCGAGAGGACCACATGAAGCTGAAGGTCCAGGGCATGGAGTG
TCTCTATGGCTGCTACGTTCACTCTTCCATCGTCCCCACATTCCATCGGCGCTGCTACTGGCTGCTCCAG
AACCCTGACATCGTCCTTGTGCACTACCTGAACGTCCCAGCCCTGGAGGACTGTGGAAAGGGCTGCAGCC
CCATCTTTTGTTCCATCAGCAGCGACCGTCGAGAGTGGCTGAAGTGGTCCCGGGAGGAGTTGTTGGGACA
GCTGAAGCCCATGTTTCATGGCATCAAGTGGAGCTGCGGGAATGGAACAGAAGAGTTCTCTGTAGAACAC
CTGGTGCAGCAGATTTTGGACACCCACCCAACCAAGCCTGCTCCCCGAACCCACGCCTGTCTCTGCAGTG
GGGGGCTTGGTTCTGGGAGCCTTACCCACAAATGCAGCAGCACGAAACACCGCATCATCTCTCCCAAAGT
GGAGCCCCGAGCTTTAACCCTGACCTCTATCCCCCACGCTCACCCCCCAGAGCCTCCTCCACTGATAGCC
CCACTTCCCCCAGAGCTCCCCAAGGCACACACCTCCCCATCTTCTTCCTCTTCTTCCTCCTCATCAGGTT
TTGCAGAGCCCCTAGAAATCAGACCTAGCCCTCCCACTTCTCGAGGGGGTTCTTCAAGAGGAGGCACTGC
TATCCTCCTCCTGACAGGACTGGAGCAGCGGGCTGGAGGCTTGACGCCCACCAGGCACTTGGCTCCACAG
GCTGATCCTAGGCCTTCCATGAGTTTGGCAGTGGTTGTAGGCACTGAGCCTTCTGCCCCACCAGCTCCTC
CCAGTCCTGCCTTTGACCCTGATCGTTTTCTCAACAGCCCCCAGAGGGGCCAGACATATGGAGGGGGGCA
GGGAGTAAGCCCAGACTTCCCCGAGGCAGAGGCCGCTCATACCCCCTGTTCTGCCCTAGAGCCTGCTGCT
GCCCTGGAGCCCCAGGCAGCTGCTCGGGGTCCCCCACCACAGTCAGTAGCAGGTGGGAGAAGAGGAAACT
GCTTCTTCATCCAAGATGATGACAGTGGGGAGGAGCTCAAGGGTCACGGGGCTGCCCCACCCATACCTTC
ACCCCCTCCCTCACCCCCACCCTCACCTGCCCCCTTGGAGCCGTCAAGCAGGGTAGGAAGAGGAGAGGCC
TTGTTTGGAGGACCTGTTGGGGCCAGTGAACTGGAGCCCTTCAGTCTTTCATCATTCCCAGACCTTATGG
GAGAACTCATCAGTGACGAAGCTCCAAGCATCCCTGCTCCGACCCCCCAGCTGTCTCCTGCTCTTAGCAC
CATCACAGACTTCTCCCCAGAGTGGTCCTACCCAGAGGGTGGGGTCAAGGTGCTCATCACAGGTCCTTGG
ACCGAAGCCGCCGAGCATTACTCCTGTGTCTTTGATCACATCGCAGTGCCAGCCTCACTTGTCCAGCCTG
GTGTCTTACGCTGCTACTGTCCCGCCCATGAGGTAGGGCTGGTGTCTTTGCAGGTGGCAGGGCGGGAGGG
GCCCCTTTCTGCTTCTGTGCTCTTTGAGTATCGAGCCCGCCGATTCCTGTCTCTGCCTAGTACTCAACTT
GACTGGCTGTCACTGGACGACAACCAGTTCCGGATGTCCATACTAGAGCGACTGGAGCAGATGGAGAAGC
GGATGGCAGAGATCGCAGCAGCTGGGCAGGTGCCTTGCCAGGGTCCTGATGCTCCTCCAGTTCAGGATGA
AGGCCAGGGGCCTGGGTTCGAAGCACGGGTAGTGGTCTTGGTAGAAAGCATGATCCCACGCTCCACCTGG
AAGGGTCCTGAACGTCTGGCCCATGGAAGCCCCTTCCGGGGCATGAGCCTTCTGCACCTGGCTGCTGCCC
AGGGCTATGCCCGCCTCATCGAGACCCTGAGCCAGTGGCGGAGTGTGGAGACTGGAAGCTTGGACTTAGA
GCAGGAGGTTGACCCGCTCAACGTGGATCATTTCTCTTGCACCCCTCTGATGTGGGCTTGTGCCCTGGGA
CACCTGGAAGCTGCTGTGCTCCTTTTCCGTTGGAACCGACAGGCACTGAGCATTCCCGACTCTCTGGGCC
GTCTGCCATTGTCTGTGGCTCATTCCCGGGGTCATGTGCGCCTTGCCCGCTGCCTTGAGGAACTACAGAG
ACAGGAGCCTTCGGTGGAGCCCCCATTTGCCCTATCGCCACCCTCCTCCAGCCCAGACACTGGTCTGAGC
AGCGTCTCCTCGCCCTCGGAGCTGTCGGATGGCACCTTTTCCGTCACGTCAGCCTATTCTAGTGCCCCAG
ATGGCAGTCCCCCCCCTGCACCTCTGCCAGCCTCTGAGATGACTATGGAGGACATGGCCCCAGGCCAGCT
TTCCTCTGGTGTCCCAGAAGCCCCCCTACTCCTCATGGACTATGAGGCTACCAACTCCAAGGGGCCCCTC
TCCTCCCTTCCTGCCCTCCCACCAGCTTCAGATGATGGGGCTGCTCCAGAGGACGCTGACAGCCCACAGG
CTGTGGATGTGATCCCGGTGGACATGATCTCACTAGCCAAGCAGATCATCGAAGCCACACCGGAGCGGAT
TAAACGAGAGGACTTCGTGGGGCTGCCCGAGGCTGGAGCCTCAATGCGGGAGCGGACAGGGGCTGTGGGG
CTCAGTGAGACCATGTCCTGGCTGGCCAGCTACCTGGAGAATGTGGACCATTTCCCCAGCTCAACCCCTC
CCAGCGAACTGCCCTTTGAGCGAGGTCGCCTGGCTGTCCCTTCAGCACCCTCCTGGGCAGAGTTTCTCTC
TGCATCCACCAGTGGCAAGATGGAAAGTGATTTTGCCCTGCTGACACTATCAGATCACGAGCAGCGGGAA
CTGTATGAGGCTGCCCGAGTCATCCAGACGGCCTTCCGAAAGTACAAGGGCCGGCGGCTGAAGGAGCAGC
AGGAGGTAGCAGCAGCTGTAATCCAGCGCTGTTACCGGAAGTACAAGCAGCTGACCTGGATTGCACTTAA
GTTTGCACTCTATAAGAAGATGACCCAGGCGGCCATCCTGATCCAGAGCAAGTTCCGAAGCTACTATGAA
CAGAAGCGATTTCAGCAGAGCCGCCGAGCGGCTGTGCTCATCCAGCAGCACTACCGCTCCTACCGCCGCA
GGCCCGGCCCTCCCCACCGGACTTCGGCCACCCTGCCTGCCCGCAACAAAGGCTCCTTTCTCACCAAGAA
GCAGGACCAGGCAGCCCGGAAGATCATGAGATTCCTGCGGCGCTGCCGACACAGGATGAGGGAACTGAAG
CAGAACCAGGAGCTGGAAGGGCTTCCCCAGCCGGGACTGGCCACATAGTAATGAACTAGTCCGTAACTTG
AAAGTATTTCGATTTCTTGGCTTTATATATCTTGTGGAAAGGACGAGGTATAGGCCTTCAAACGCTAGCC
