>Addgene plasmid #142572 | TFORF0248 | depositor partial sequence | sequence record 279855 | Barcode
GGTATAGGCCTTCAAACGCTAGCC
